>Addgene plasmid #216930 | pST39-Mega'-deltaLS | addgene full sequence | sequence record 445439 | Addgene NGS Result
TATCCGACTAGTAGCCCGCCTAATGAGCGGGCTTTTTTTTAATTCCCCTATTTGTTTATTTTTCTAAATA
CATTCAAATATGTATCCGCTCATGAGACAATAACCCTGATAAATGCTTCAATAATATTGAAAAAGGAAGA
GTATGAGTATTCAACATTTCCGTGTCGCCCTTATTCCCTTTTTTGCGGCATTTTGCCTTCCTGTTTTTGC
TCACCCAGAAACGCTCGTGAAAGTAAAAGACGCAGAGGACCAATTGGGGGCACGAGTGGGATACATAGAA
CTGGACTTGAATAGCGGTAAAATCCTTGAGAGTTTTCGCCCTGAAGAGCGTTTTCCAATGATGAGCACTT
TCAAAGTTCTGCTATGTGGAGCAGTATTATCCCGTGTAGATGCGGGGCAAGAGCAACTCGGACGACGAAT
ACACTATTCGCAGAATGACTTGGTTGAATACTCCCCAGTGACAGAAAAGCACCTTACGGACGGAATGACG
GTAAGAGAATTATGTAGTGCCGCCATAACGATGAGTGATAACACTGCGGCGAACTTACTTCTGACAACCA
TCGGTGGACCGAAGGAATTAACCGCTTTTTTGCACAATATGGGAGACCATGTAACTCGCCTTGACCGTTG
GGAACCAGAACTGAATGAAGCCATACCAAACGACGAGCGAGACACCACAATGCCTGCGGCAATGGCAACA
ACATTACGCAAACTATTAACTGGCGAACTACTTACTCTGGCTTCACGGCAACAATTAATAGACTGGCTTG
AAGCGGATAAAGTTGCAGGACCACTACTGCGTTCGGCACTTCCTGCTGGCTGGTTTATTGCTGATAAATC
TGGGGCAGGAGAGCGTGGTTCACGGGGTATCATTGCCGCACTTGGACCAGATGGTAAGCCTTCCCGTATC
GTAGTTATCTACACGACGGGTAGTCAGGCAACTATGGACGAACGAAATAGACAGATTGCTGAAATAGGGG
CTTCACTGATTAAGCATTGGTAAACCGATACAATTAAAGGCTCCTTTTGGAGCCTTTTTTTTTGGACGGA
CCGGTAGAAAAGATCAAAGGATCTTCTTGAGATCCTTTTTTTCTGCGCGTAATCTGCTGCTTGCAAACAA
AAAAACCACCGCTACCAGCGGTGGTTTGTTTGCCGGATCAAGAGCTACCAACTCTTTTTCCGAAGGTAAC
TGGCTTCAGCAGAGCGCAGATACCAAATACTGTCCTTCTAGTGTAGCCGTAGTTAGGCCACCACTTCAAG
AACTCTGTAGCACCGCCTACATACCTCGCTCTGCTAATCCTGTTACCAGTGGCTGCTGCCAGTGGCGATA
AGTCGTGTCTTACCGGGTTGGACTCAAGACGATAGTTACCGGATAAGGCGCAGCGGTCGGGCTGAACGGG
GGGTTCGTGCACACAGCCCAGCTTGGAGCGAACGACCTACACCGAACTGAGATACCTACAGCGTGAGCTA
TGAGAAAGCGCCACGCTTCCCGAAGGGAGAAAGGCGGACAGGTATCCGGTAAGCGGCAGGGTCGGAACAG
GAGAGCGCACGAGGGAGCTTCCAGGGGGAAACGCCTGGTATCTTTATAGTCCTGTCGGGTTTCGCCACCT
CTGACTTGAGCGTCGATTTTTGTGATGCTCGTCAGGGGGGCGGAGCCTATGGAAAAACGCCAGCAACGCG
GCCTTTTTACGGTTCCTGGCCTTTTGCTGGCCTTTTGCTCACATGTTCTTTCCTGCGTTATCCCCTGATT
CTGTGGATAACCGTATTACCGCCTTTGAGTGAGCTGATACCGCTCGCCGCAGCCGAACGACCGAGCGCAG
CGAGTCAGTGAGCGAGGAAGCGGAAGAGCGCCTGATGCGGTATTTTCTCCTTACGCATCTGTGCGGTATT
TCACACCGCAATGGTGCACTCTCAGTACAATCTGCTCTGATGCCGCATAGTTAAGCCAGTATACACTCCG
CTATCGCTACGTGACTGGGTCATGGCTGCGCCCCGACACCCGCCAACACCCGCTGACGCGCCCTGACGGG
CTTGTCTGCTCCCGGCATCCGCTTACAGACAAGCTGTGACCGTCTCCGGGAGCTGCATGTGTCAGAGGTT
TTCACCGTCATCACCGAAACGCGCGAGGCAGCTGCGGTAAAGCTCATCAGCGTGGTCGTGAAGCGATTCA
CAGATGTCTGCCTGTTCATCCGCGTCCAGCTCGTTGAGTTTCTCCAGAAGCGTTAATGTCTGGCTTCTGA
TAAAGCGGGCCATGTTAAGGGCGGTTTTTTCCTGTTTGGTCACTGATGCCTCCGTGTAAGGGGGATTTCT
GTTCATGGGGTAATGATACCGATGAAACGAGAGAGGATGCTCACGATACGGGTTACTGATGATGAACATG
CCCGGTTACTGGAACGTTGTGAGGGTAAACAACTGGCGGTATGGATGCGGCGGGACCAGAGAAAAATCAC
TCAGGGTCAATGCCAGCGCTTCGTTAATACAGATGTAGGTGTTGGCACCATGCATCGATCCCGCGAAATT
AATACGACTCACTATAGGGAGACCACAACGGTTTCCCTCTAGAGATAGCTTAGCGATGTGAAAGAAGCTG
GAGAAAACTTTCAAGAAAAAGTTTCTTCTTCAGACGATAAAGAGAAGTCAAAAAATAAGCGGAAAATAAA
AGGCGTAAATCAGATTAAAAAAGCAACGGATATTAAAAGCTCTACTAAGATTAAAAGTTCTAATGATATT
AAATCATCTACAGATTTAAAAACAATGGGATCATAAGCGAAAGGAGAAATGAGATATGTCTATTCAAAAA
AGTACTAATAGTTCAAGTTTAGCAGAAGTCATTGACCGTATTTTAGATAAAGGAATTGTTATTGATGCTT
TTGCAAGAGTTTCTGTTGTAGGAATTGAAATTTTAACGATTGAAGCGCGAGTGGTTATTGCCAGTGTTGA
TACATGGTTACGCTATGCAGAAGCAGTAGGGCTTCTTCGTGACGACGTAGAAGAAAACGGTCTTCCTGAA
CGTTCAAATTCAAGTGAAGGGCAGCCGCGTTTTAGTATTTAATATGAAGTGGTATGGAACCTTCCTTTTT
TGAGGGTGGTTCCAGCTTTTAGATCTAACTATTGGAGGCTACTAAAAATGGAAATTAAAAAAATTATGCA
AGCCGTGAACGACTTTTTCGGTGAACACGTAGCTCCTCCTCATAAAATTACCTCGGTGGAAGCTACTGAA
GATGAAGGTTGGAGAGTTATTGTTGAAGTCATTGAAGAACGAGAATATATGAAAAAATACGCCAAAGATG
AAATGCTCGGAACGTACGAGTGCTTTGTAAATAAAGAAAAAGAAGTCATTTCATTCAAACGACTCGACGT
CAGATATAGAAGCGCCATTGGCATTGAAGCATAAACGATAAGATGGCAGGAGGAACGTAAAAATGACCGT
CTTAACAGACAAAAGGAAAAAAGGCAGTGGAGCTTTTATACAAGATGACGAGACAAAAGAGGTTCTTTCA
AGAGCGCTGAGCTATTTAAAATCCGGCTATTCCATTCATTTTACAGGTCCTGCCGGCGGAGGCAAAACCT
CTTTAGCGCGAGCGCTTGCTAAAAAGAGAAAGCGTCCTGTAATGCTGATGCACGGGAATCACGAGCTCAA
CAACAAAGATTTAATTGGCGATTTTACGGGATACACGAGCAAAAAAGTAATCGACCAGTACGTTCGTTCT
GTCTATAAAAAAGATGAACAGGTGAGTGAAAACTGGCAGGATGGCCGATTGCTTGAAGCTGTAAAAAATG
GCTATACGCTGATTTACGACGAATTTACTCGTTCTAAGCCTGCGACGAATAATATCTTTCTATCGATATT
AGAAGAAGGCGTGCTGCCGCTGTATGGAGTAAAAATGACCGATCCTTTTGTGCGCGTGCATCCCGATTTC
CGCGTCATCTTCACAAGCAATCCAGCTGAGTATGCCGGCGTATATGATACGCAAGATGCGCTTCTCGACA
GGTTAATTACCATGTTTATTGATTATAAAGACATCGACAGAGAGACAGCGATTTTAACGGAGAAAACGGA
CGTAGAAGAAGATGAAGCGCGCACAATTGTAACGCTCGTAGCAAACGTGCGAAACCGCTCTGGAGACGAA
AACAGCAGCGGACTTAGCCTGCGGGCTTCGCTTATGATCGCTACCCTTGCCACGCAGCAAGACATTCCTA
TCGATGGAAGTGACGAAGATTTTCAAACGTTATGTATCGATATTTTGCATCATCCGCTTACCAAATGTTT
GGATGAAGAAAATGCAAAAAGCAAAGCCGAAAAAATCATTTTAGAAGAATGTAAGAATATAGACACTGAA
GAAAAGTAAAGGAGCTTGAAAACATGAGTGAAACAAACGAAACAGGTATTTATATTTTTAGCGCCATTCA
AACGGATAAAGACGAAGAATTTGGCGCCGTGGAAGTAGAAGGAACAAAAGCTGAAACATTTTTGATTCGC
TACAAAGACGCGGCTATGGTAGCAGCTGAAGTACCGATGAAAATTTATCATCCTAATCGCCAAAATTTAT
TAATGCATCAAAACGCAGTAGCAGCGATTATGGACAAGAACGATACGGTTATTCCAATCAGCTTTGGGAA
TGTATTCAAATCAAAAGAAGACGTAAAAGTTCTTTTGGAAAACCTTTATCCGCAGTTTGAAAAGCTGTTT
CCAGCGATCAAAGGAAAAATTGAAGTCGGTTTAAAAGTAATTGGGAAAAAAGAATGGCTTGAGAAAAAAG
TAAACGAAAATCCTGAACTTGAGAAAGTATCAGCATCCGTAAAAGGAAAATCAGAAGCAGCCGGTTATTA
TGAGCGTATTCAACTTGGAGGAATGGCTCAAAAGATGTTTACTTCCCTGCAAAAAGAAGTCAAGACAGAT
GTGTTTTCTCCGCTTGAAGAAGCAGCGGAAGCAGCAAAAGCAAATGAGCCAACGGGCGAAACGATGCTTT
TAAACGCGTCTTTCTTAATTAACCGAGAAGATGAAGCGAAGTTTGATGAAAAAGTAAATGAAGCGCATGA
AAACTGGAAAGACAAAGCCGATTTTCATTACAGCGGTCCTTGGCCTGCTTATAATTTTGTGAACATTCGC
CTAAAAGTAGAAGAGAAATAACGTGCTTCACAAATTAGTAACCGCACCCATTAACCTTGTAGTGAAAATC
GGCGAAAAAGTACAGGAAGAAGCTGATAAACAGCTATATGACCTTCCGACGATTCAGCAAAAGCTCATTC
AGCTTCAAATGATGTTTGAGCTTGGTGAAATTCCAGAAGAAGCGTTTCAAGAAAAAGAAGATGAATTGTT
AATGAGGTACGAAATTGCGAAACGCAGAGAAATTGAACAATGGGAAGGGCTAACACAAAAAAGAAATGAG
GAATCCTAGACCCTTGCGAGCAGTCGTATGCTTTCTCGAATTCCGAGCGGTTAAGCGTGACAGTCCAGGA
GGAATTAATAGATGCAACCGGTCAGCCAAGCAAATGGACGAATCCACTTGGATCCTGATCAAGCTGAACA
AGGCTTAGCGCAGCTTGTGATGACAGTTATTGAGCTATTGAGGCAAATCGTTGAACGTCATGCCATGAGG
CGGGTGGAGGGTGGAACGTTGACGGACGAACAAATTGAAAACTTAGGAATTGCACTAATGAACTTAGAAG
AAAAAATGGACGAGTTGAAAGAGGTGTTCGGTCTGGATGCAGAAGATTTAAATATTGATCTTGGCCCGCT
AGGCAGCCTGCTTTAAGCGGTCAGTAGGAGGAACAGTATGGCAGTCGAACATAATATGCAGTCAAGTACG
ATTGTAGATGTGCTCGAAAAGATTTTGGATAAAGGAGTCGTTATAGCGGGGGACATCACCGTAGGAATTG
CAGATGTCGAGCTATTAACGATAAAGATCCGCTTGATTGTGGCTTCGGTTGATAAGGCAAAAGAAATCGG
CATGGACTGGTGGGAAAATGATCCGTATCTCAGTTCAAAAGGAGCCAATAACAAAGCGCTCGAAGAAGAA
AATAAAATGCTGCATGAGCGGTTAAAAACGCTTGAAGAAAAAATAGAAACGAAACGTTAAAAACTGTACG
CTACTTAAAAAATGGAGGGATTTACAATGGCAACTGAAACAAAATTAGATAACACACAGGCAGAAAACAA
GGAAAATAAAAATGCGGAAAACGGTTCAAAAGAAAAGAACGGTTCAAAAGCAAGCAAAACAACAAGCAGC
GGGCCAATCAAACGAGCGGTAGCAGGAGGCATCATCGGTGCAACGATTGGATATGTATCGACTCCTGAAA
ATCGAAAAAGTCTCCTTGACCGCATTGATACAGACGAATTAAAAAGCAAAGCATCTGATTTAGGAACAAA
GGTAAAAGAAAAATCAAAAAGCAGCGTGGCCAGCCTGAAAACATCTGCGGGAAGCTTGTTTAAAAAAGAT
AAAGATAAATCAAAAGATGATGAAGAAAACGTAAATTCTTCTAGTAGCGAAACAGAAGACGATAACGTTC
AAGAGTACGACGAGTTAAAAGAAGAAAATCAAACTCTTCAAGATCGCTTATCACAGCTTGAAGAAAAAAT
GAACATGCTTGTTGAGCTTAGCCTCAATAAAAATCAAGACGAAGAAGCGGAAGATACAGATTCCGACGAA
GAAGAGAACGATGAGAACGATGAAAACGATGAAAACGAGCAGGACGATGAAAACGAAGAAGAAACATCTA
AGCCACGTAAAAAGGATAAAAAAGAAGCTGAGGAAGAAGAAAGTGAAAGTGACGAAGACAGCGAGGAAGA
AGAGGAAGATTCTCGCTCAAACAAAAAAAATAAAAAAGTAAAAACAGAAGAAGAAGACGAAGATGAAAGC
GAAGAAGAAAAAAAGGAAGCGAAACCAAAAAAGTCAACAGCTAAAAAATCAAAAAATACAAAAGCAAAGA
AAAACACGGACGAAGAAGATGATGAAGCAACATCTCTTTCTAGTGAAGACGATACAACAGCCTAAGACGT
AAAGGAGGAAAGAAAGACATGAGTACAGGCCCTTCTTTTTCAACTAAAGACAATACGCTTGAATACTTTG
TGAAAGCTTCTAATAAACACGGCTTTTCACTTGATATTTCATTAAATGTAAACGGCGCTGTGATTTCCGG
TACCATGATTTCAGCAAAAGAATACTTTGATTACTTAAGCGAAACGTTTGAAGAAGGCAGTGAAGTGGCT
CAGGCGCTAAGCGAACAATTCTCTTTAGCAAGCGAAGCGAGCGAATCAAACGGAGAAGCAGAAGCCCATT
TTATTCATTTGAAAAATACAAAGATTTACTGTGGAGACAGTAAATCTACTCCTTCTAAAGGCAAAATCTT
TTGGAGAGGGAAAATAGCAGAAGTAGACGGGTTTTTCTTAGGAAAGATTTCTGATGCAAAATCAACGAGT
AAAAAGAGTTCATAAAAAACGGCGGGGTGATTGCCCCGCCGTTTTTTAGTGATGTGATGAGATGTGCAGC
TTCTTTTTTCGATACATGAGCGGAGTCATCTTCATTTCTTTTCGAAACTGATTAATAAAATAGCTTGTAC
TATTAAACCCTACTTGATAGGCGACTTCCGTCACATTTGCTTCTGCTTGCTGCAGTCCGGATTCGCGAAC
GCGTCTCGAGAGATCCGGCTGCTAACAAAGCCCGAAAGGAAGCTGAGTTGGCTGCTGCCACCGCTGAGCA
ATAACTAGCATAACCCCTTGGGGCCTCTAAACGGGTCTTGAGGGGTTTTTTGCTGAAAGGAGGAACTA
Features (pLannotate 1.2.2; 14 found; start..end, strand, type, name):
     51..142     +  promoter       AmpR promoter: bla
    143..1000    +  CDS            bla: BLAT_ECOLX - Experimental evidence at protein level: Swiss-Prot protein existence level 1. TEM-type are the most prevalent beta-lactamases in enterobacteria; they hydrolyze the beta-lactam bond in susceptible beta-lactam antibiotics, thus conferring resistance to penicillins and cephalosporins. TEM-3 and TEM-4 are capable of hydrolyzing cefotaxime and ceftazidime. TEM-5 is capable of hydrolyzing ceftazidime. TEM-6 is capable of hydrolyzing ceftazidime and aztreonam. TEM-8/CAZ-2, TEM- 16/CAZ-7 and TEM-24/CAZ-6 are markedly active against ceftazidime. IRT- 4 shows resistance to beta-lactamase in
   1007..1046    +  terminator     fd terminator: central terminator from bacteriophage fd (Otsuka and Kunisawa, 1982)
   1077..1665    +  rep_origin     ori: high-copy-number ColE1/pMB1/pBR322/pUC origin of replication
   1851..1990    -  misc_feature   bom: basis of mobility region from pBR322
   2092..2283    -  CDS            rop: Rop protein, which maintains plasmids at low copy number; rop
   2323..2433    +  CDS            mbeC (fragment): MBEC_ECOLX - Experimental evidence at protein level: Swiss-Prot protein existence level 1. Required for efficient mobilization of ColE1 plasmid and is thus essential to promote the specific transfer of the plasmid during conjugation. Probably functions by inducing DNA bending, helping the MbeA relaxase to melt the DNA around the nic site and cleave the phosphodiester bond. Binds specifically double-stranded DNA (dsDNA) containing the ColE1 oriT but does not recognize the inverted repeat (IR). From Escherichia coli.
   2520..2538    +  promoter       T7 promoter: promoter for bacteriophage T7 RNA polymerase
   2786..3049    +  CDS            gvpB: GVPB_BACME - Protein inferred from homology: Swiss-Prot protein existence level 3. Gas vesicles are small, hollow, gas filled protein structures that are found in several microbial planktonic microorganisms. They allow the positioning of the organism at the favorable depth for growth. GvpA type proteins form the essential core of the structure. From Bacillus megaterium.
   5456..5515    +  CDS            gvpS (fragment): GVPS_BACME - Protein inferred from homology: Swiss-Prot protein existence level 3. Gas vesicles are small, hollow, gas filled protein structures that are found in several microbial planktonic microorganisms. They allow the positioning of the organism at the favorable depth for growth (By similarity). From Bacillus megaterium.
   5778..6077    +  CDS            gvpJ: GVPJ_BACME - Protein inferred from homology: Swiss-Prot protein existence level 3. Gas vesicles are small, hollow, gas filled protein structures that are found in several microbial planktonic microorganisms. They allow the positioning of the organism at the favorable depth for growth. This protein could be important for the shape determination of the gas vesicle. From Bacillus megaterium.
   7496..7615    -  CDS            ydeC (fragment): YDEC_BACSU - Protein predicted: Swiss-Prot protein existence level 4. From Bacillus subtilis (strain 168).
   7648..7697    +  CDS            SET1 (fragment): solubility-enhancement tag derived from T7 phage gene 10B
   7705..7752    +  terminator     T7 terminator: transcription terminator for bacteriophage T7 RNA polymerase
