[The description below was written by a language model from this plasmid's Addgene catalogue record and pLannotate feature annotations shown in this document.]
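Description:
pST39-Mega'-deltaLS is a bacterial expression plasmid of about 7.8 kb, built on the pST39 backbone. It carries a variant of the Priestia megaterium (formerly Bacillus megaterium) gas vesicle gene cluster, called Mega', in which GvpL and GvpS have been knocked out. The plasmid is propagated in E. coli under ampicillin selection, provided by a TEM-type beta-lactamase (bla) expressed from its own promoter. Replication relies on a ColE1/pMB1-family origin accompanied by the rop gene and the pBR322 bom region, which fits the low copy number given in the record. A short mbeC fragment nearby appears to be a remnant of the ColE1-type backbone.

The payload lies between a T7 promoter and a T7 terminator, so the cluster is transcribed by T7 RNA polymerase in a suitable expression host. Within this region the automated annotation identifies gvpB, which encodes the GvpA-type major shell protein, and gvpJ. It also finds a short fragment of gvpS, consistent with disruption of that gene. The other genes of the cluster were not called by the annotation tool, so the feature table gives only a partial view of the insert, and the record does not state how the knockouts were engineered. Small hits to ydeC and to a T7 gene 10-derived tag fragment near the terminator are probably incidental matches or vector remnants. The depositor notes an E79G substitution in GvpG that is not expected to affect function.

The insert was assembled by Gibson cloning. The plasmid belongs to a study that mapped protein-protein interactions in gas vesicle assembly, where a deletion construct like this one would plausibly be used to test what GvpL and GvpS contribute to vesicle formation.
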