Addgene plasmid #216930: pST39-Mega'-deltaLS
Purpose: Mega' with knockout of GvpL and GvpS
Depositing lab: George Lu. Depositing organization: Rice University. Publication: Elucidating the assembly of gas vesicles by systematic protein-protein interaction analysis. Iburg M, Anderson AP, Wong VT, Anton ED, He A, Lu GJ. EMBO J. 2024 Oct;43(19):4156-4172. doi: 10.1038/s44318-024-00178-2. Epub 2024 Sep 3. PubMed 39227754.
Backbone
  Vector backbone: pST39
  Vector type: Bacterial Expression
Growth in bacteria
  Bacterial resistance: Ampicillin, 100 μg/mL
  Growth temperature: 30°C
  Growth strain: DH5alpha
  Copy number: Low Copy
Gene/Insert
  Gene/Insert name: Mega' with knockout of GvpL and GvpS
  Species: Synthetic; Priestia megaterium
  Cloning method: Gibson Cloning
Terms and licenses: Academic/Nonprofit Terms; Industry Terms: Not Available to Industry
Depositor comments: Please visit https://www.biorxiv.org/content/10.1101/2023.07.23.550228v1 for bioRxiv preprint. Please note: This plasmid contains an E79G mutation in GvpG. This mutation is not expected to impact plasmid function.
How to cite: pST39-Mega'-deltaLS was a gift from George Lu (Addgene plasmid # 216930 ; http://n2t.net/addgene:216930 ; RRID:Addgene_216930)
